Addgene plasmid #67555: pCfB2337
Purpose: (Empty Backbone) EasyClone system-based yeast integrative vector carrying loxP-flanked hphMX marker, integration into S. cerevisiae XII-5 chromosomal location, USER site for cloning, amp resistance
Depositing lab: Irina Borodina. Depositing organization: Danmarks Tekniske Universitet. Publication: EasyClone 2.0: expanded toolkit of integrative vectors for stable gene expression in industrial Saccharomyces cerevisiae strains. Stovicek V, Borja GM, Forster J, Borodina I. J Ind Microbiol Biotechnol. 2015 Sep 16. 10.1007/s10295-015-1684-8 PubMed 26376869.
Backbone
  Vector backbone: EasyClone
  Backbone size (bp): 6399
  Vector type: Yeast Expression, Cre/Lox ; integrative
  Selectable markers: Hygromycin
Growth in bacteria
  Bacterial resistance: Ampicillin, 100 μg/mL
  Growth temperature: 37°C
  Growth strain: DH5alpha
  Copy number: High Copy
Terms and licenses: Academic/Nonprofit Terms; Industry Terms: Not Available to Industry
How to cite: pCfB2337 was a gift from Irina Borodina (Addgene plasmid # 67555 ; http://n2t.net/addgene:67555 ; RRID:Addgene_67555)
