[The description below was written by a language model from this plasmid's Addgene catalogue record and pLannotate feature annotations shown in this document.]
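Description:
pCfB2337 is an empty-backbone yeast integrative vector from the EasyClone 2.0 toolkit, 6,399 bp in size, designed for stable insertion of expression cassettes at the XII-5 chromosomal location of Saccharomyces cerevisiae. In E. coli it is maintained as a high-copy plasmid through a ColE1/pUC-type origin and selected with ampicillin via the β-lactamase gene. It has no yeast replication origin in the annotation, consistent with its integrative design. The homology arms that target XII-5 are not annotated in the feature table, though unannotated stretches on either side of the yeast cassette would be the likely place for them.

The yeast selection marker is hphMX, a hygromycin phosphotransferase coding sequence driven by the Ashbya gossypii TEF promoter and followed by the TEF terminator. As a dominant drug marker, it suits prototrophic industrial strains that lack auxotrophies. The cassette is flanked by two loxP sites in the same orientation, so Cre recombinase can excise the marker after integration and allow hygromycin selection to be reused in later rounds of engineering. The record describes a USER cloning site for inserting genes and promoters. This site is not annotated, but the outward-reading CYC1 and ADH1 terminators lie close together across the plasmid's numbering origin, which suggests that cloned genes are placed between them and terminated in either direction. No promoter for the payload is present in the empty vector.

Two minimal FRT sites bracketing the bacterial portion, along with short lacZα, KanR, rrnB terminator, 5S rRNA and T7 promoter matches, are also annotated. These are mostly fragments, probably backbone remnants, and the record assigns them no function.
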