Features (pLannotate 1.2.2; 19 found; start..end, strand, type, name):
     30..219     +  terminator     CYC1 terminator: S. cerevisiae CYC1; transcription terminator for CYC1
    267..300     -  protein_bind   loxP: Cre-mediated recombination occurs in the 8-bp core sequence (GCATACAT). Cre recombinase
    355..698     +  promoter       TEF promoter: Ashbya gossypii TEF promoter
    705..1726    +  CDS            HygR (fragment): aminoglycoside phosphotransferase from E. coli; aph(4)-Ia; confers resistance to hygromycin
   1733..1930    +  terminator     TEF terminator: Ashbya gossypii TEF terminator
   1993..2026    -  protein_bind   loxP: Cre-mediated recombination occurs in the 8-bp core sequence (GCATACAT). Cre recombinase
   2070..2088    -  promoter       T7 promoter: promoter for bacteriophage T7 RNA polymerase
   2096..2147    +  CDS            lacZα (fragment): LacZα fragment of β-galactosidase; lacZ fragment
   2893..2926    -  protein_bind   FRT (minimal): supports FLP-mediated excision but not integration (Turan and Bode, 2011) FLP recombinase from the Saccharomyces cerevisiae 2μ plasmid
   3396..3415    +  CDS            lacZα (fragment): LacZα fragment of β-galactosidase; lacZ fragment
   3440..3457    -  terminator     rrnB T2 terminator (fragment): transcription terminator T2 from the E. coli rrnB gene
   3682..4270    -  rep_origin     ori: high-copy-number ColE1/pMB1/pBR322/pUC origin of replication
   4394..5254    -  CDS            AmpR: β-lactamase; bla; confers resistance to ampicillin, carbenicillin, and related antibiotics
   5257..5353    -  promoter       AmpR promoter (fragment): bla
   5383..5407    -  CDS            KanR (fragment): aminoglycoside phosphotransferase; aph(3')-Ia; confers resistance to kanamycin
   5436..5551    +  ncRNA          5S rRNA: Accession: RF00001 - 5S ribosomal RNA
   5555..5595    +  terminator     rrnB T1 terminator (fragment): transcription terminator T1 from the E. coli rrnB gene
   5639..5672    +  protein_bind   FRT (minimal): supports FLP-mediated excision but not integration (Turan and Bode, 2011) FLP recombinase from the Saccharomyces cerevisiae 2μ plasmid
   6205..6370    -  terminator     ADH1 terminator: S. cerevisiae ADH1; transcription terminator for the S. cerevisiae alcohol dehydrogenase 1 (ADH1) gene
>Addgene plasmid #67555 | pCfB2337 | depositor full sequence | sequence record 116237 | pCfB2337 sequence 6399 bps
CAACGGAATGCGTGCGATCGCGTGCATTCATCCGCTCTAACCGAAAAGGAAGGAGTTAGACAACCTGAAG
TCTAGGTCCCTATTTATTTTTTTATAGTTATGTTAGTATTAAGAACGTTATTTATATTTCAAATTTTTCT
TTTTTTTCTGTACAGACGCGTGTACGCATGTAACATTATACTGAAAACCTTGCTTGAGAAGGTTTTGGGA
CGCTCGAAGATCGCGTCAGCTGAAGCTTCGTACGCTGCAGGTCGACAACCCTTAATATAACTTCGTATAA
TGTATGCTATACGAAGTTATTAGGTCTAGAGATCTGTTTAGCTTGCCTCGTCCCCGCCGGGTCACCCGGC
CAGCGACATGGAGGCCCAGAATACCCTCCTTGACAGTCTTGACGTGCGCAGCTCAGGGGCATGATGTGAC
TGTCGCCCGTACATTTAGCCCATACATCCCCATGTATAATCATTTGCATCCATACATTTTGATGGCCGCA
CGGCGCGAAGCAAAAATTACGGCTCCTCGCTGCAGACCTGCGAGCAGGGAAACGCTCCCCTCACAGACGC
GTTGAATTGTCCCCACGCCGCGCCCCTGTAGAGAAATATAAAAGGTTAGGATTTGCCACTGAGGTTCTTC
TTTCATATACTTCCTTTTAAAATCTTGCTAGGATACAGTTCTCACATCACATCCGAACATAAACAACCAT
GGGTAAAAAGCCTGAACTCACCGCGACGTCTGTCGAGAAGTTTCTGATCGAAAAGTTCGACAGCGTCTCC
GACCTGATGCAGCTCTCGGAGGGCGAAGAATCTCGTGCTTTCAGCTTCGATGTAGGAGGGCGTGGATATG
TCCTGCGGGTAAATAGCTGCGCCGATGGTTTCTACAAAGATCGTTATGTTTATCGGCACTTTGCATCGGC
CGCGCTCCCGATTCCGGAAGTGCTTGACATTGGGGAATTCAGCGAGAGCCTGACCTATTGCATCTCCCGC
CGTGCACAGGGTGTCACGTTGCAAGACCTGCCTGAAACCGAACTGCCCGCTGTTCTGCAGCCGGTCGCGG
AGGCAATGGATGCCATTGCTGCGGCCGATCTTAGCCAGACGAGCGGGTTCGGCCCATTCGGACCGCAAGG
AATCGGTCAATACACTACATGGCGTGATTTCATATGCGCGATTGCTGATCCCCATGTGTATCACTGGCAA
ACTGTGATGGACGACACCGTCAGTGCGTCCGTCGCGCAGGCTCTCGATGAGCTGATGCTTTGGGCCGAGG
ACTGCCCCGAAGTCCGGCACCTCGTGCACGCGGATTTCGGCTCCAACAATGTCCTGACGGACAATGGCCG
CATAACAGCGGTCATTGACTGGAGCGAGGCGATGTTCGGGGATTCCCAATACGAGGTCGCCAACATCTTC
TTCTGGAGGCCGTGGTTGGCTTGTATGGAGCAGCAGACGCGCTACTTCGAGCGGAGGCATCCGGAGCTTG
CAGGATCGCCGCGGCTCCGGGCGTATATGCTCCGCATTGGTCTTGACCAACTCTATCAGAGCTTGGTTGA
CGGCAATTTCGATGATGCAGCTTGGGCGCAGGGTCGATGCGACGCAATCGTCCGATCCGGAGCCGGGACT
GTCGGGCGTACACAAATCGCCCGCAGAAGCGCGGCCGTCTGGACCGATGGCTGTGTAGAAGTACTCGCCG
ATAGTGGAAACCGACGCCCCAGCACTCGTCCGAGGGCAAAGGAATAATCAGTACTGACAATAAAAAGATT
CTTGTTTTCAAGAACTTGTCATTTGTATAGTTTTTTTATATTGTAGTTGTTCTATTTTAATCAAATGTTA
GCGTGATTTATATTTTTTTTCGCCTCGACATCATCTGCCCAGATGCGAAGTTAAGTGCGCAGAAAGTAAT
ATCATGCGTCAATCGTATGTGAATGCTGGTCGCTATACTGCTGTCGATTCGATACTAACGCCGCCATCCA
GTGTCGAAAACGAGCTCTCGAGAACCCTTAATATAACTTCGTATAATGTATGCTATACGAAGTTATTAGG
TGATATCAGATCCACTAGTGGCCTATGCACCCAATTCGCCCTATAGTGAGTCGTATTACGCGCGCTCACT
GGCCGTCGTTTTACAACGTCGTGACTGGGAAAACCCTGGCGTTACCCCTGCAGGACTAGTGCTGAGGCAT
TAATGCAACTCAGAAGTTTGACAGCAAGCAAGTTCATCATTCGAACTAGCCTTATTGTTTTAGTTCAGTG
ACAGCGAACTGCCGTACTCGATGCTTTATTTCTCACGGTAGAGCGGAAGAACAGATAGGGGCAGCGTGAG
AAGAGTTAGAAAGTAAATTTTTATCACGTCTGAAGTATTCTTATTCATAGGAAATTTTGCAAGGTTTTTT
AGCTCAATAACGGGCTAAGTTATATAAGGTGTTCACGCGATTTTCTTGTTATGTATACCTCTTCTCTGAG
GAATGGTACTACTGTCCTGATGTAGGCTCCTTAAATTGGTGGGCAAGAATAACTTATCGATATTTTGTAT
ATTGGTCTTGGAGTTCACCACGTAATGCCTGTTTAAGACCATCAGTTAACTCTAGTATTATTTGGTCTTG
GCTACTGGCCGTTTGCTATTATTCAAGTCTTTTGTGCCTTCCCGTCGGGTAAGGGAGTTATTTAGGGATA
CAGAATCTAACGAAAACTAAATCTCAATGATTAACTCTATTTAATCCTTTTTTGAAAGGCAAAAGAGGTC
CCTTGTTCACTTACAACGTTCTTAGCCAAATTCGCTTATCACTTACTACTTCACGATATACAGAAGTAAA
AACATATAAAAAGATGTCTGTTTGTTTAGCCATCACAAAAGGTATCGCAGATTAAGACCTCAGCGCGGCC
GCAAATTTAAATAAAATGAAGTGAAGTTCCTATACTTTCTAGAGAATAGGAACTTCTATAGTGAGTCGAA
TAAGGGCGACACAAAATTTATTCTAAATGCATAATAAATACTGATAACATCTTATAGTTTGTATTATATT
TTGTATTATCGTTGACATGTATAATTTTGATATCAAAAACTGATTTTCCCTTTATTATTTTCGAGATTTA
TTTTCTTAATTCTCTTTAACAAACTAGAAATATTGTATATACAAAAAATCATAAATAATAGATGAATAGT
TTAATTATAGGTGTTCATCAATCGAAAAAGCAACGTATCTTATTTAAAGTGCGTTGCTTTTTTCTCATTT
ATAAGGTTAAATAATTCTCATATATCAAGCAAAGTGACAGGCGCCCTTAAATATTCTGACAAATGCTCTT
TCCCTAAACTCCCCCCATAAAAAAACCCGCCGAAGCGGGTTTTTACGTTATTTGCGGATTAACGATTACT
CGTTATCAGAACCGCCCAGGGGGCCCGAGCTTAAGACTGGCCGTCGTTTTACAACACAGAAAGAGTTTGT
AGAAACGCAAAAAGGCCATCCGTCAGGGGCCTTCTGCTTAGTTTGATGCCTGGCAGTTCCCTACTCTCGC
CTTCCGCTTCCTCGCTCACTGACTCGCTGCGCTCGGTCGTTCGGCTGCGGCGAGCGGTATCAGCTCACTC
AAAGGCGGTAATACGGTTATCCACAGAATCAGGGGATAACGCAGGAAAGAACATGTGAGCAAAAGGCCAG
CAAAAGGCCAGGAACCGTAAAAAGGCCGCGTTGCTGGCGTTTTTCCATAGGCTCCGCCCCCCTGACGAGC
ATCACAAAAATCGACGCTCAAGTCAGAGGTGGCGAAACCCGACAGGACTATAAAGATACCAGGCGTTTCC
CCCTGGAAGCTCCCTCGTGCGCTCTCCTGTTCCGACCCTGCCGCTTACCGGATACCTGTCCGCCTTTCTC
CCTTCGGGAAGCGTGGCGCTTTCTCATAGCTCACGCTGTAGGTATCTCAGTTCGGTGTAGGTCGTTCGCT
CCAAGCTGGGCTGTGTGCACGAACCCCCCGTTCAGCCCGACCGCTGCGCCTTATCCGGTAACTATCGTCT
TGAGTCCAACCCGGTAAGACACGACTTATCGCCACTGGCAGCAGCCACTGGTAACAGGATTAGCAGAGCG
AGGTATGTAGGCGGTGCTACAGAGTTCTTGAAGTGGTGGGCTAACTACGGCTACACTAGAAGAACAGTAT
TTGGTATCTGCGCTCTGCTGAAGCCAGTTACCTTCGGAAAAAGAGTTGGTAGCTCTTGATCCGGCAAACA
AACCACCGCTGGTAGCGGTGGTTTTTTTGTTTGCAAGCAGCAGATTACGCGCAGAAAAAAAGGATCTCAA
GAAGATCCTTTGATCTTTTCTACGGGGTCTGACGCTCAGTGGAACGACGCGCGCGTAACTCACGTTAAGG
GATTTTGGTCATGAGCTTGCGCCGTCCCGTCAAGTCAGCGTAATGCTCTGCTTTTACCAATGCTTAATCA
GTGAGGCACCTATCTCAGCGATCTGTCTATTTCGTTCATCCATAGTTGCCTGACTCCCCGTCGTGTAGAT
AACTACGATACGGGAGGGCTTACCATCTGGCCCCAGCGCTGCGATGATACCGCGAGAACCACGCTCACCG
GCTCCGGATTTATCAGCAATAAACCAGCCAGCCGGAAGGGCCGAGCGCAGAAGTGGTCCTGCAACTTTAT
CCGCCTCCATCCAGTCTATTAATTGTTGCCGGGAAGCTAGAGTAAGTAGTTCGCCAGTTAATAGTTTGCG
CAACGTTGTTGCCATCGCTACAGGCATCGTGGTGTCACGCTCGTCGTTTGGTATGGCTTCATTCAGCTCC
GGTTCCCAACGATCAAGGCGAGTTACATGATCCCCCATGTTGTGCAAAAAAGCGGTTAGCTCCTTCGGTC
CTCCGATCGTTGTCAGAAGTAAGTTGGCCGCAGTGTTATCACTCATGGTTATGGCAGCACTGCATAATTC
TCTTACTGTCATGCCATCCGTAAGATGCTTTTCTGTGACTGGTGAGTACTCAACCAAGTCATTCTGAGAA
TAGTGTATGCGGCGACCGAGTTGCTCTTGCCCGGCGTCAATACGGGATAATACCGCGCCACATAGCAGAA
CTTTAAAAGTGCTCATCATTGGAAAACGTTCTTCGGGGCGAAAACTCTCAAGGATCTTACCGCTGTTGAG
ATCCAGTTCGATGTAACCCACTCGTGCACCCAACTGATCTTCAGCATCTTTTACTTTCACCAGCGTTTCT
GGGTGAGCAAAAACAGGAAGGCAAAATGCCGCAAAAAAGGGAATAAGGGCGACACGGAAATGTTGAATAC
TCATATTCTTCCTTTTTCAATATTATTGAAGCATTTATCAGGGTTATTGTCTCATGAGCGGATACATATT
TGAATGTATTTAGAAAAATAAACAAATAGGGGTCAGTGTTACAACCAATTAACCAATTCTGAACATTATC
GCGAGCCCATTTATACCTGAATATGGCTCATAACACCCCTTGTTTGCCTGGCGGCAGTAGCGCGGTGGTC
CCACCTGACCCCATGCCGAACTCAGAAGTGAAACGCCGTAGCGCCGATGGTAGTGTGGGGACTCCCCATG
CGAGAGTAGGGAACTGCCAGGCATCAAATAAAACGAAAGGCTCAGTCGAAAGACTGGGCCTTTCGCCCGG
GCTAATTATGGGGTGTCGCCCTTATTCGACTCTATAGTGAAGTTCCTATTCTCTAGAAAGTATAGGAACT
TCTGAAGTGGGGATTTAAATGCGGCCGCGCTGAGGGTTTAATCAATCTGGCGGCTTGAGTTCTCAACATG
TTTTATTTTTTACTTATATTGCTGGTAGGGTAAAAAAATATAACTCCTAGGAATAGGTTGTCTATATGTT
TTTGTCTTGCTTCTATAATTGTAACAAACAAGGAAAGGGAAAATACTGGGTGTAAAAGCCATTGAGTCAA
GTTAGGTCATCCCTTTTATACAAAATTTTTCAATTTTTTTTCCAAGATTCTTGTACGATTAATTATTTTT
TTTTTGCGTCCTACAGCGTGATGAAAATTTCGCCTGCTGCAAGATGAGCGGGAACGGGCGAAATGTGCAC
GCGCACAACTTACGAAACGCGGATGAGTCACTGACAGCCACCGCAGAGGTTCTGACTCCTACTGAGCTCT
ATTGGAGGTGGCAGAACCGGTACCGGAGGAGGCCGCTATAACCGGTTTGAATTTATTGTCACAGTGTCAC
ATCAGCATTAAGTCCTCAGCGAGCTCGCATGGAATGCGTGCGATGAGCGACCTCATGCTATACCTGAGAA
AGCAACCTGACCTACAGGAAAGAGTTACTCAAGAATAAGAATTTTCGTTTTAAAACCTAAGAGTCACTTT
AAAATTTGTATACACTTATTTTTTTTATAACTTATTTAATAATAAAAATCATAAATCATAAGAAATTCGC
TTATTTAGAAGTGTCAACAACGTATCTAC
