>Addgene plasmid #67555 | pCfB2337 | addgene partial sequence | sequence record 127799 | pHybLex_rev 5'-GAGTCACTTTAAAATTTGTATACAC-3'
TCGCTTATTTAGAAGTGTCAACAACGTATCTACCAACGGAATGCGTGCGATCGCGTGCATTCATCCGCTC
TAACCGAAAAGGAAGGAGTTAGACAACCTGAAGTCTAGGTCCCTATTTATTTTTTTATAGTTATGTTAGT
ATTAAGAACGTTATTTATATTTCAAATTTTTCTTTTTTTTCTGTACAGACGCGTGTACGCATGTAACATT
ATACTGAAAACCTTGCTTGAGAAGGTTTTGGGACGCTCGAAGATCGCGTCAGCTGAAGCTTCGTACGCTG
CAGGTCGACAACCCTTAATATAACTTCGTATAATGTATGCTATACGAAGTTATTAGGTCTAGAGATCTGT
TTAGCTTGCCTCGTCCCCGCCGGGTCACCCGGCCAGCGACATGGAGGCCCAGAATACCCTCCTTGACAGT
CTTGACGTGCGCAGCTCAGGGGCATGATGTGACTGTCGCCCGTACATTTAGCCCATACATCCCCATGTAT
AATCATTTGCATCCATACATTTTGATGGCCGCACGGCGCGAAGCAAAAATTACGGCTCCTCGCTGCAGAC
CTGCGAGCAGGGAAACGCTCCCCTCACAGACGCGTTGAATTGTCCCCACGCCGCGCCCCTGTAGAGAAAT
ATAAAAGGTTAGGATTTGCCACTGAGGTTCTTCTTTCATATACTTCCTTTTAAAATCTTGCTAGGATACA
GTTCTCACATCACATCCGAACATAAACAACCATGGGTAAAAAGCCTGAACTCACCGCGACGTCTGTCGAG
AAGTTTCTGATCGAAAAGTTCGACAGCGTCTCCGACCTGATGCAGCTCTCGGAGGGG
