>Addgene plasmid #67555 | pCfB2337 | addgene partial sequence | sequence record 127801 | L4440 5'-AGCGAGTCAGTGAGCGAG-3'
GGCATCAAACTAAGCAGAAGGCCCCTGACGGATGGCCTTTTTGCGTTTCTACAAACTCTTTCTGTGTTGT
AAAACGACGGCCAGTCTTAAGCTCGGGCCCCCTGGGCGGTTCTGATAACGAGTAATCGTTAATCCGCAAA
TAACGTAAAAACCCGCTTCGGCGGGTTTTTTTATGGGGGGAGTTTAGGGAAAGAGCATTTGTCAGAATAT
TTAAGGGCGCCTGTCACTTTGCTTGATATATGAGAATTATTTAACCTTATAAATGAGAAAAAAGCAACGC
ACTTTAAATAAGATACGTTGCTTTTTCGATTGATGAACACCTATAATTAAACTATTCATCTATTATTTAT
GATTTTTTGTATATACAATATTTCTAGTTTGTTAAAGAGAATTAAGAAAATAAATCTCGAAAATAATAAA
GGGAAAATCAGTTTTTGATATCAAAATTATACATGTCAACGATAATACAAAATATAATACAAACTATAAG
ATGTTATCAGTATTTATTATGCATTTAGAATAAATTTTGTGTCGCCCTTATTCGACTCACTATAGAAGTT
CCTATTCTCTAGAAAGTATAGGAACTTCACTTCATTTTATTTAAATTTGCGGCCGCGCTGAGGTCTTAAT
CTGCGATACCTTTTGTGATGGCTAAACAAACAGACATCTTTTTATATGTTTTTACTTCTGTATATCGTGA
AGTAGTAAGTGATAAGCGAATTTGGCTAAGAACGTTGTAAGTGAACAAGGGACCTCTTTTGCCTTTCAAA
AAAGGATTAAATAGAGTTAATCATTGAGATTTAGTTTTCGTTAGATTCTGTATCCCTAAATAACTCCCTT
ACCCGACGGGAAGGCACAAAAGACTTGAATAATAGCAAACGGCCAGTAGCCAAGACCAAATAATACTAGA
GTTAACTGATGGTCTTAAACAGGCATTACGTGGTGAAC
