>Addgene plasmid #67555 | pCfB2337 | addgene partial sequence | sequence record 127803 | pENTR-R 5'-ATGGCTCATAACACCCCTTG-3'
GGTGGTCCCACCTGACCCCATGCCGAACTCAGAAGTGAAACGCCGTAGCGCCGATGGTAGTGTGGGGACT
CCCCATGCGAGAGTAGGGAACTGCCAGGCATCAAATAAAACGAAAGGCTCAGTCGAAAGACTGGGCCTTT
CGCCCGGGCTAATTATGGGGTGTCGCCCTTATTCGACTCTATAGTGAAGTTCCTATTCTCTAGAAAGTAT
AGGAACTTCTGAAGTGGGGATTTAAATGCGGCCGCGCTGAGGGTTTAATCAATCTGGCGGCTTGAGTTCT
CAACATGTTTTATTTTTTACTTATATTGCTGGTAGGGTAAAAAAATATAACTCCTAGGAATAGGTTGTCT
ATATGTTTTTGTCTTGCTTCTATAATTGTAACAAACAAGGAAAGGGAAAATACTGGGTGTAAAAGCCATT
GAGTCAAGTTAGGTCATCCCTTTTATACAAAATTTTTCAATTTTTTTTCCAAGATTCTTGTACGATTAAT
TATTTTTTTTTTGCGTCCTACAGCGTGATGAAAATTTCGCCTGCTGCAAGATGAGCGGGAACGGGCGAAA
TGTGCACGCGCACAACTTACGAAACGCGGATGAGTCACTGACAGCCACCGCAGAGGTTCTGACTCCTACT
GAGCTCTATTGGAGGTGGCAGAACCGGTACCGGAGGAGGCCGCTATAACCGGTTTGAATTTATTGTCACA
GTGTCACATCAGCATTAAGTCCTCAGCGAGCTCGCATGGAATGCGTGCGATGAGCGACCTCATGCTATAC
CTGAGAAAGCAACCTGACCTACAGGAAAGAGTTACTCAAGAATAAGAATTTTCGTTTTAAAACCTAAGAG
TCACTTTAAAATTTGTATACACTTATTTTTTTTATAACTTATTTAATAATAAAAATCATAAATCATAAGA
AA
